Addgene plasmid #71034: pFOSGE_COF1G08
Purpose: Gateway entry clone
Depositing lab: Alexander Stark. Depositing organization: Research Institute of Molecular Pathology (IMP). Publication: Transcriptional regulators form diverse groups with context-dependent regulatory functions. Stampfel G, Kazmar T, Frank O, Wienerroither S, Reiter F, Stark A. Nature. 2015 Nov 9. doi: 10.1038/nature15545. PubMed 26550828.
Backbone
  Vector backbone: pDONR221
  Backbone manufacturer: Invitrogen
  Backbone size w/o insert (bp): 4762
  Vector type: Gateway entry vector
Growth in bacteria
  Bacterial resistance: Kanamycin, 50 μg/mL
  Growth temperature: 37°C
  Growth strain: DH5alpha
  Copy number: High Copy
Gene/Insert
  Gene/Insert name: CG5287 (alt names: FBgn0032477; CG5287, FBtr0080436)
  Species: D. melanogaster (fly)
  Insert size (bp): 1227
  Cloning method: Gateway Cloning
  Sequencing primers: 5′ M13-F20; 3′ M13R
Terms and licenses: Academic/Nonprofit Terms; Industry Terms: Not Available to Industry
How to cite: pFOSGE_COF1G08 was a gift from Alexander Stark (Addgene plasmid # 71034 ; http://n2t.net/addgene:71034 ; RRID:Addgene_71034)
