[The description below was written by a language model from this plasmid's Addgene catalogue record.]
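Description:
pFOSGE_COF1G08 is a Gateway entry clone built on the commercial pDONR221 donor vector, carrying the Drosophila melanogaster gene CG5287 (FBgn0032477, transcript FBtr0080436) as an insert of about 1.2 kb. It is a high-copy bacterial plasmid selected with kanamycin and maintained in a standard E. coli cloning strain. The insert was introduced by Gateway recombination. In the usual pDONR221 workflow, an attB-flanked PCR product undergoes a BP reaction with the donor vector, replacing the ccdB/chloramphenicol counter-selection cassette and leaving the insert flanked by attL sites. The record does not include a feature table, so the exact att site arrangement, the insert boundaries and the presence or absence of a stop codon cannot be confirmed here. M13 forward and reverse primer sites flank the cloning region and are listed for verifying the insert by sequencing.

As an entry clone, the plasmid has no stated promoter, tag or reporter for expressing the insert in eukaryotic cells. Its role is to serve as a shuttle, from which the CG5287 sequence can be transferred by LR recombination into any compatible Gateway destination vector that supplies the promoter, fusion partners and host-specific elements needed for an experiment. The associated publication concerns the context-dependent regulatory functions of transcriptional regulators, and the plasmid name suggests it may be one member of a larger arrayed clone set. Beyond "Gateway entry clone", however, the record does not describe a specific downstream use or the function of CG5287.
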