>Addgene plasmid #71034 | pFOSGE_COF1G08 | depositor partial sequence | sequence record 126976 | insert
ATGTCGGGAGTCGCCATAGCCATCAATGCGGCCATTTCGGGCGCCGCCTACTGCATGACAGTCCGGATGA
TACCCCGCTTCCGCGAGATGTTCATCAAGGCCAATCTCTTTGGCAACGATCTGTGCAAGAAGGACAAGCC
GCAGGTACCTGAATCCTTTGGTGTGCTTATTGGCTGTGTGTTCCTGGTGTCCTTGTTTCTGTTCATACCG
ATTCCCTTCGCCTTCGACGAGGCAGCTGCCACGGATGCGATTACTGGAGGCAAACCAGATACCTTTCCAC
ATGATAAGTTCGTGGAATTGATTGCCGCCCTTCTTTCCATTTGCTGCATGATCTTCTTGGGCTTCGCCGA
TGACGTTCTCGACCTGCGATGGCGCCACAAGCTCCTGTTGCCCACCATCGCCACGTTGCCGCTGCTAATG
GTGTACTACGTAAACTATAACTCCACGACGGTCATTATGCCCAACTTTGCAAGGAATCTGATTGGGACCT
CCTTGAATATAGGTGCCTTGTACTACGTCTTCATGGGCATGTTGGCGGTATTCTGCACAAATGCCATCAA
CATCCTGGCGGGCATCAATGGCCTGGAGGTGGGACAATCCTTTATTATTGCAGGCTCCATTCTGGTCTTC
AATGCCATTGAACTGTTGCTCGGTCACCAGGTGGATTCGCATATATTCTCCATTTACTTCATGCTGCCTT
TCCTGGCCACCACCCTAGCGCTATGGAAGTTCAACAAATATCCATCGCAGGTGTTTGTTGGGGACACCTA
CTGCTACTTTGCCGGCATGACTTTCGCCGTGGTTGGAATCCTGGGCCACTTCAGCAAGACGCTGCTGCTC
TTCTTCCTGCCGCAGATCCTGAATTTCCTGTACTCCACGCCGCAGCTGTTCCACTTTGTGCCATGTCCGC
GTCACCGGCTGCCCAAGTACGACAGCAAGACGGATCTGCTCCACATCAGCACCACGGAGTTTCGCCTGGA
GGATCTCAACGCTCCGGGTCGCCTGATGGTCACAGTACTGCGGAACTTGCGACTAATAAGCTGGCATACC
AAAGCGGACGGAGTTGTTAGGACCAACAACTTTACGCTCATTAACTTTGTCCTAGTCGTTTTCGGACCTG
TCCACGAGCGAGTGGTCACCCAGATGCTGATGGGATTCCAGGTGCTGTGTACACTGATTGCCCTGACCAT
ACGATATCCACTGGCCAACTACTTCTATGCGAAAACG
