>Addgene plasmid #71034 | pFOSGE_COF1G08 | addgene partial sequence | sequence record 131628 | M13-F20 5'-TGTAAAACGACGGCCAGT-3'
TTTTGACTGATAGTGACCTGTTCGTTGCAACAAATTGATGAGCAATGCTTTTTTATAATGCCAACTTTGT
ACAAAAAAGCAGGCTTCATGTCGGGAGTCGCCATAGCCATCAATGCGGCCATTTCGGGCGCCGCCTACTG
CATGACAGTCCGGATGATACCCCGCTTCCGCGAGATGTTCATCAAGGCCAATCTCTTTGGCAACGATCTG
TGCAAGAAGGACAAGCCGCAGGTACCTGAATCCTTTGGTGTGCTTATTGGCTGTGTGTTCCTGGTGTCCT
TGTTTCTGTTCATACCGATTCCCTTCGCCTTCGACGAGGCAGCTGCCACGGATGCGATTACTGGAGGCAA
ACCAGATACCTTTCCACATGATAAGTTCGTGGAATTGATTGCCGCCCTTCTTTCCATTTGCTGCATGATC
TTCTTGGGCTTCGCCGATGACGTTCTCGACCTGCGATGGCGCCACAAGCTCCTGTTGCCCACCATCGCCA
CGTTGCCGCTGCTAATGGTGTACTACGTAAACTATAACTCCACGACGGTCATTATGCCCAACTTTGCAAG
GAATCTGATTGGGACCTCCTTGAATATAGGTGCCTTGTACTACGTCTTCATGGGCATGTTGGCGGTATTC
TGCACAAATGCCATCAACATCCTGGCGGGCATCAATGGCCTGGAGGTGGGACAATCCTTTATTATTGCAG
GCTCCATTCTGGTCTTCAATGCCATTGA
