>Addgene plasmid #71034 | pFOSGE_COF1G08 | addgene partial sequence | sequence record 131629 | M13-Rev 5'-CAGGAAACAGCTATGACC-3'
ATTTTATTTTGACTGATAGTGACCTGTTCGTTGCAACAAATTGATAAGCAATGCTTTCTTATAATGCCAA
CTTTGTACAAGAAAGCTGGGTCCGTTTTCGCATAGAAGTAGTTGGCCAGTGGATATCGTATGGTCAGGGC
AATCAGTGTACACAGCACCTGGAATCCCATCAGCATCTGGGTGACCACTCGCTCGTGGACAGGTCCGAAA
ACGACTAGGACAAAGTTAATGAGCGTAAAGTTGTTGGTCCTAACAACTCCGTCCGCTTTGGTATGCCAGC
TTATTAGTCGCAAGTTCCGCAGTACTGTGACCATCAGGCGACCCGGAGCGTTGAGATCCTCCAGGCGAAA
CTCCGTGGTGCTGATGTGGAGCAGATCCGTCTTGCTGTCGTACTTGGGCAGCCGGTGACGCGGACATGGC
ACAAAGTGGAACAGCTGCGGCGTGGAGTACAGGAAATTCAGGATCTGCGGCAGGAAGAAGAGCAGCAGCG
TCTTGCTGAAGTGGCCCAGGATTCCAACCACGGCGAAAGTCATGCCGGCAAAGTAGCAGTAGGTGTCCCC
AACAAACACCTGCGATGGATATTTGTTGAACTTCCATAGCGCTAGGGTGGTGGCCAGGAAAGGCAGCATG
AAGTAAATGGAGAATATATGCGAATCCACCTGGTGACCGAGCAACAGTTCAATGGCATTGAAGACCAGAA
TGGAGCCTGCAATAATAAAGGATTGTCC
